Addgene plasmid #31484: pRRL sEF1a HA.NLS.Sce(opt).T2A.IFP
Depositing lab: Andrew Scharenberg. Depositing organization: University of Washington. Publication: Tracking genome engineering outcome at individual DNA breakpoints. Certo MT, Ryu BY, Annis JE, Garibov M, Jarjour J, Rawlings DJ, Scharenberg AM. Nat Methods. 2011 Jul 10;8(8):671-6. doi: 10.1038/nmeth.1648. PubMed 21743461.
Backbone
  Vector backbone: pRRL
  Backbone size w/o insert (bp): 6200
  Vector type: Lentiviral
Growth in bacteria
  Bacterial resistance: Ampicillin, 100 μg/mL
  Growth temperature: 37°C
  Growth strain: NEB Stable
  Copy number: High Copy
Gene/Insert
  Gene/Insert name: EF1s HA NLS Sce(opt) T2A IFP1.4
  Insert size (bp): 2052
  Mutation: "Opt" indicates the I-SceI coding sequence has been codon optimized for human.
  Tag / fusion protein: HA; NLS
  Cloning method: Restriction Enzyme; 5′ cloning site NA (unknown if destroyed); 3′ cloning site NA (unknown if destroyed)
  Sequencing primers: 5′ EF1a-F_alt; 3′ WPRE-R
Terms and licenses: Academic/Nonprofit Terms; Industry Terms: Not Available to Industry
How to cite: pRRL sEF1a HA.NLS.Sce(opt).T2A.IFP was a gift from Andrew Scharenberg (Addgene plasmid # 31484 ; http://n2t.net/addgene:31484 ; RRID:Addgene_31484)
