[The description below was written by a language model from this plasmid's Addgene catalogue record, the feature table of its GenBank file and pLannotate feature annotations shown in this document.]
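Description:
pRRL sEF1a HA.NLS.Sce(opt).T2A.IFP is a lentiviral transfer plasmid of about 8.2 kb built on the pRRL backbone and designed to deliver the homing endonuclease I-SceI to mammalian cells together with a fluorescent marker. It is maintained in E. coli through a high-copy ColE1/pUC-type origin and ampicillin resistance. The backbone also carries an f1 origin, an SV40 origin and poly(A) signal, and leftover lac, T7 and T3 cloning-vector elements. The viral portion has a self-inactivating HIV-1 layout. An RSV promoter replaces the U3 region of a truncated 5' LTR to drive genomic RNA production. It is followed by the Ψ packaging signal with a gag fragment, the Rev response element, the cPPT/CTS, and a ΔU3 3' LTR that silences LTR promoter activity after integration.

Between these elements, a short (core) human EF-1α promoter drives a single open reading frame. I-SceI is codon optimized for human expression and carries an N-terminal HA epitope tag and an SV40 nuclear localization signal. It is joined through a T2A ribosome-skipping peptide to IFP1.4, a near-infrared fluorescent protein derived from Deinococcus radiodurans that needs biliverdin as a cofactor. The nuclease and the reporter are therefore made as separate proteins from one transcript, so infrared fluorescence marks cells expressing I-SceI. A downstream WPRE enhances transcript expression. The HA, NLS and T2A annotations come from a separate partial 878 bp record rather than the full-length feature table, but they agree with the construct name and fit the gaps flanking the I-SceI coding sequence. Going by the associated publication's title, the vector serves to introduce site-specific double-strand breaks in studies tracking genome engineering outcomes.
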