Features (pLannotate 1.2.2; 26 found; start..end, strand, type, name):
      8..229     +  promoter       RSV promoter: Rous sarcoma virus enhancer/promoter
    236..416     +  LTR            5' LTR (truncated): truncated 5' long terminal repeat (LTR) from HIV-1
    460..585     +  misc_feature   HIV-1 Ψ: packaging signal of human immunodeficiency virus type 1
    569..932     +  CDS            HIV-1 gag (fragment): gag protein from human immunodeficiency virus 1; gag
   1027..1363    +  ncRNA          RRE: Accession: RF00036 - HIV Rev response element
   1688..1788    +  CDS            Rev (fragment): human immunodeficiency virus 1 (HIV-1) Rev protein; rev; enhances nuclear export of unspliced and incompletely spliced viral mRNAs
   1807..1924    +  misc_feature   cPPT/CTS: central polypurine tract and central termination sequence of HIV-1
   1986..2197    +  promoter       EF-1α core promoter: core promoter for human elongation factor EF-1α
   2278..2979    +  CDS            SCEI (sequence partly withheld): SCE1_YEAST - Also known as OMEGA, SECY. Experimental evidence at protein level: Swiss-Prot protein existence level 1. Mitochondrial DNA endonuclease involved in intron homing. It introduces a specific double-strand break in the DNA of the 21S rRNA gene and thus mediates the insertion of an intron, containing its own coding sequence (group I intron), into an intronless gene. Specifically recognizes and cleaves the sequence 5'-TAGGGATAACAGGGTAAT-3'. From Saccharomyces cerevisiae (strain ATCC 204508 / S288c) (Baker's yeast).
   3052..4014    +  CDS            iFP1.4: iFP1.4 is a basic (constitutively fluorescent) near ir fluorescent protein published in 2009, derived from Deinococcus radiodurans. It has low acid sensitivity. It requires the cofactor biliverdin for fluorescence.
   4045..4633    +  misc_feature   WPRE: woodchuck hepatitis virus posttranscriptional regulatory element
   4650..4718    +  CDS            nef (fragment): NEF_HV1Z2 - Experimental evidence at protein level: Swiss-Prot protein existence level 1. Extracellular Nef protein targets CD4(+) T-lymphocytes for apoptosis by interacting with CXCR4 surface receptors. From Human immunodeficiency virus type 1 group M subtype D (isolate Z2/CDC-Z34) (HIV-1).
   4720..4953    +  LTR            3' LTR (ΔU3): self-inactivating 3' long terminal repeat (LTR) from HIV-1
   5025..5146    +  polyA_signal   SV40 poly(A) signal: SV40 polyadenylation signal
   5186..5321    +  rep_origin     SV40 ori: SV40 origin of replication
   5342..5360    -  promoter       T7 promoter: promoter for bacteriophage T7 RNA polymerase
   5368..5523    +  CDS            lacZα (fragment): LacZα fragment of β-galactosidase; lacZ fragment
   5531..5986    +  rep_origin     f1 ori (sequence partly withheld): f1 bacteriophage origin of replication; arrow indicates direction of (+) strand synthesis
   6015..6119    +  promoter       AmpR promoter: bla
   6120..6980    +  CDS            AmpR: β-lactamase; bla; confers resistance to ampicillin, carbenicillin, and related antibiotics
   7151..7739    +  rep_origin     ori: high-copy-number ColE1/pMB1/pBR322/pUC origin of replication
   7922..8014    +  CDS            lacI (fragment): lac repressor; lacI; The lac repressor binds to the lac operator to inhibit transcription in E. coli. This inhibition can be relieved by adding lactose or isopropyl-β-D-thiogalactopyranoside (IPTG).
   8027..8048    +  protein_bind   CAP binding site: CAP binding activates transcription in the presence of cAMP. E. coli catabolite activator protein
   8063..8093    +  promoter       lac promoter: promoter for the E. coli lac operon
   8101..8117    +  protein_bind   lac operator: The lac repressor binds to the lac operator to inhibit transcription in E. coli. This inhibition can be relieved by adding lactose or isopropyl-β-D-thiogalactopyranoside (IPTG). lac repressor encoded by lacI
   8162..8180    +  promoter       T3 promoter: promoter for bacteriophage T3 RNA polymerase
>Addgene plasmid #31484 | pRRL sEF1a HA.NLS.Sce(opt).T2A.IFP | depositor full sequence | sequence record 14419 | Author sequence
AGCTTAATGTAGTCTTATGCAATACTCTTGTAGTCTTGCAACATGGTAACGATGAGTTAGCAACATGCCT
TACAAGGAGAGAAAAAGCACCGTGCATGCCGATTGGTGGAAGTAAGGTGGTACGATCGTGCCTTATTAGG
AAGGCAACAGACGGGTCTGACATGGATTGGACGAACCACTGAATTGCCGCATTGCAGAGATATTGTATTT
AAGTGCCTAGCTCGATACAATAAACGGGTCTCTCTGGTTAGACCAGATCTGAGCCTGGGAGCTCTCTGGC
TAACTAGGGAACCCACTGCTTAAGCCTCAATAAAGCTTGCCTTGAGTGCTTCAAGTAGTGTGTGCCCGTC
TGTTGTGTGACTCTGGTAACTAGAGATCCCTCAGACCCTTTTAGTCAGTGTGGAAAATCTCTAGCAGTGG
CGCCCGAACAGGGACCTGAAAGCGAAAGGGAAACCAGAGCTCTCTCGACGCAGGACTCGGCTTGCTGAAG
CGCGCACGGCAAGAGGCGAGGGGCGGCGACTGGTGAGTACGCCAAAAATTTTGACTAGCGGAGGCTAGAA
GGAGAGAGATGGGTGCGAGAGCGTCAGTATTAAGCGGGGGAGAATTAGATCGCGATGGGAAAAAATTCGG
TTAAGGCCAGGGGGAAAGAAAAAATATAAATTAAAACATATAGTATGGGCAAGCAGGGAGCTAGAACGAT
TCGCAGTTAATCCTGGCCTGTTAGAAACATCAGAAGGCTGTAGACAAATACTGGGACAGCTACAACCATC
CCTTCAGACAGGATCAGAAGAACTTAGATCATTATATAATACAGTAGCAACCCTCTATTGTGTGCATCAA
AGGATAGAGATAAAAGACACCAAGGAAGCTTTAGACAAGATAGAGGAAGAGCAAAACAAAAGTAAGACCA
CCGCACAGCAAGCGGCCGCTGATCTTCAGACCTGGAGGAGGAGATATGAGGGACAATTGGAGAAGTGAAT
TATATAAATATAAAGTAGTAAAAATTGAACCATTAGGAGTAGCACCCACCAAGGCAAAGAGAAGAGTGGT
GCAGAGAGAAAAAAGAGCAGTGGGAATAGGAGCTTTGTTCCTTGGGTTCTTGGGAGCAGCAGGAAGCACT
ATGGGCGCAGCCTCAATGACGCTGACGGTACAGGCCAGACAATTATTGTCTGGTATAGTGCAGCAGCAGA
ACAATTTGCTGAGGGCTATTGAGGCGCAACAGCATCTGTTGCAACTCACAGTCTGGGGCATCAAGCAGCT
CCAGGCAAGAATCCTGGCTGTGGAAAGATACCTAAAGGATCAACAGCTCCTGGGGATTTGGGGTTGCTCT
GGAAAACTCATTTGCACCACTGCTGTGCCTTGGAATGCTAGTTGGAGTAATAAATCTCTGGAACAGATTT
GGAATCACACGACCTGGATGGAGTGGGACAGAGAAATTAACAATTACACAAGCTTAATACACTCCTTAAT
TGAAGAATCGCAAAACCAGCAAGAAAAGAATGAACAAGAATTATTGGAATTAGATAAATGGGCAAGTTTG
TGGAATTGGTTTAACATAACAAATTGGCTGTGGTATATAAAATTATTCATAATGATAGTAGGAGGCTTGG
TAGGTTTAAGAATAGTTTTTGCTGTACTTTCTATAGTGAATAGAGTTAGGCAGGGATATTCACCATTATC
GTTTCAGACCCACCTCCCAACCCCGAGGGGACCCGACAGGCCCGAAGGAATAGAAGAAGAAGGTGGAGAG
AGAGACAGAGACAGATCCATTCGATTAGTGAACGGATCTCGACGGTATCGGTTAACTTTTAAAAGAAAAG
GGGGGATTGGGGGGTACAGTGCAGGGGAAAGAATAGTAGACATAATAGCAACAGACATACAAACTAAAGA
ATTACAAAAACAAATTACAAAAATTCAAAATTTTATCGATCACGAGACTAGCCTCGAAATTCGAGCTAGC
TGCAGAGGCTCCGGTGCCCGTCAGTGGGCAGAGCGCACATCGCCCACAGTCCCCGAGAAGTTGGGGGGAG
GGGTCGGCAATTGAACCGGTGCCTAGAGAAGGTGGCGCGGGGTAAACTGGGAAAGTGATGTCGTGTACTG
GCTCCGCCTTTTTCCCGAGGGTGGGGGAGAACCGTATATAAGTGCAGTAGTCGCCGTGAACGTTCTTTTT
CGCAACGGGTTTGCCGCCAGAACACAGGATCTGCCGCCACCATGGGCGTATACCCCTACGACGTGCCCGA
CTACGCCCCCGGGCCCCCTAAGAAAAAGAGGAAGGTGAAG
[354 nt withheld, positions 2281-2634]
AAGAAGACCATCCCCAACAACCTGGTGGAGAACTACCTGACCCCCATGAGCCTGGCCTACTGGTTCATGG
ACGACGGCGGCAAGTGGGACTACAACAAGAACAGCACCAACAAGAGCATCGTGCTGAACACCCAGAGCTT
CACCTTCGAGGAGGTGGAGTACCTGGTGAAGGGCCTGAGGAACAAGTTCCAGCTGAACTGCTACGTGAAG
ATCAACAAGAACAAGCCCATCATCTACATCGACAGCATGAGCTACCTGATCTTCTACAACCTGATCAAGC
CCTACCTGATCCCCCAGATGATGTACAAGCTGCCCAACACCATCAGCAGCGAGACCTTCCTGAAGGGCGG
CGGCGGATCCGGTGAGGGCAGAGGAAGTCTTCTAACATGCGGTGACGTGGAGGAGAATCCGGGCCCCATG
GCTCGGGACCCTCTGCCATTCTTTCCACCTCTGTACCTGGGCGGCCCTGAGATTACAACCGAGAACTGCG
AGAGAGAGCCTATCCACATTCCTGGGTCCATCCAGCCACACGGGGCTCTGCTCACAGCTGACGGCCACTC
CGGAGAGGTGCTCCAAGTGTCCCTGAATGCCGCTACCTTCCTGGGCCAGGAGCCTACTGTGCTGCGGGGG
CAGACCCTGGCTGCCCTGCTCCCCGAGCAGTGGCCAGCCCTGCAGGCAGCCCTGCCCCCAGGATGTCCAG
ATGCCCTCCAATACAGGGCCACCCTCGACTGGCCAGCTGCTGGGCACCTCAGCCTGACTGTGCATCGGGT
GGCTGAACTCCTGATCCTGGAGTTCGAACCTACCGAGGCCTGGGACAGCATTGGCCCTCACGCCCTGAGG
AACGCCATGTTTGCTCTGGAAAGCGCTCCAAACCTGCGGGCTCTGGCCGAAGTCGCAACACAAACTGTGA
GAGAACTGACTGGCTTCGATCGGGTGATGCTGTACAAATTTGCCCCTGACGCCACTGGAGAGATGATTGC
TGAGGCCAGACGGGAGGGCATGCAGGCTTTTCTGGGCCACAGGTTTCCCGCATCCCACACCCCTGCACAA
GCTAGAGCCCTCTACACAAGACACCTGCTCCGGCTGACCGCAGACACCAGGGCTGCAGCAGTGCCCCTCG
ACCCCGTGCTGAATCCCCAGACAAATGCTCCTACACCTCTGGGCGGAGCTGTCCTCAGAGCTACATCCCC
AATGCACATGCAGTACCTGAGGAATATGGGAGTGGGCTCCTCCCTGAGCGTCAGCGTCGTGGTCGGCGGC
CAGCTGTGGGGACTGATTGTCTGCCACCATCAGACACCCTACGTGCTGCCACCAGATCTGCGGACCACCC
TGGAGGAGCTGGGGAGAAAGCTGTCCGGGCAGGTGCAGAGGAAAGAAGCCTGATCTAGAATTGGGACATC
TAGTGTCGACAATCAACCTCTGGATTACAAAATTTGTGAAAGATTGACTGGTATTCTTAACTATGTTGCT
CCTTTTACGCTATGTGGATACGCTGCTTTAATGCCTTTGTATCATGCTATTGCTTCCCGTATGGCTTTCA
TTTTCTCCTCCTTGTATAAATCCTGGTTGCTGTCTCTTTATGAGGAGTTGTGGCCCGTTGTCAGGCAACG
TGGCGTGGTGTGCACTGTGTTTGCTGACGCAACCCCCACTGGTTGGGGCATTGCCACCACCTGTCAGCTC
CTTTCCGGGACTTTCGCTTTCCCCCTCCCTATTGCCACGGCGGAACTCATCGCCGCCTGCCTTGCCCGCT
GCTGGACAGGGGCTCGGCTGTTGGGCACTGACAATTCCGTGGTGTTGTCGGGGAAGCTGACGTCCTTTCC
ATGGCTGCTCGCCTGTGTTGCCACCTGGATTCTGCGCGGGACGTCCTTCTGCTACGTCCCTTCGGCCCTC
AATCCAGCGGACCTTCCTTCCCGCGGCCTGCTGCCGGCTCTGCGGCCTCTTCCGCGTCTTCGCCTTCGCC
CTCAGACGAGTCGGATCTCCCTTTGGGCCGCCTCCCCGCCTGGAATTCGAGCTCGGTACCTTTAAGACCA
ATGACTTACAAGGCAGCTGTAGATCTTAGCCACTTTTTAAAAGAAAAGGGGGGACTGGAAGGGCTAATTC
ACTCCCAACGAAGACAAGATCTGCTTTTTGCTTGTACTGGGTCTCTCTGGTTAGACCAGATCTGAGCCTG
GGAGCTCTCTGGCTAACTAGGGAACCCACTGCTTAAGCCTCAATAAAGCTTGCCTTGAGTGCTTCAAGTA
GTGTGTGCCCGTCTGTTGTGTGACTCTGGTAACTAGAGATCCCTCAGACCCTTTTAGTCAGTGTGGAAAA
TCTCTAGCAGTAGTAGTTCATGTCATCTTATTATTCAGTATTTATAACTTGCAAAGAAATGAATATCAGA
GAGTGAGAGGAACTTGTTTATTGCAGCTTATAATGGTTACAAATAAAGCAATAGCATCACAAATTTCACA
AATAAAGCATTTTTTTCACTGCATTCTAGTTGTGGTTTGTCCAAACTCATCAATGTATCTTATCATGTCT
GGCTCTAGCTATCCCGCCCCTAACTCCGCCCATCCCGCCCCTAACTCCGCCCAGTTCCGCCCATTCTCCG
CCCCATGGCTGACTAATTTTTTTTATTTATGCAGAGGCCGAGGCCGCCTCGGCCTCTGAGCTATTCCAGA
AGTAGTGAGGAGGCTTTTTTGGAGGCCTAGGGACGTACCCAATTCGCCCTATAGTGAGTCGTATTACGCG
CGCTCACTGGCCGTCGTTTTACAACGTCGTGACTGGGAAAACCCTGGCGTTACCCAACTTAATCGCCTTG
CAGCACATCCCCCTTTCGCCAGCTGGCGTAATAGCGAAGAGGCCCGCACCGATCGCCCTTCCCAACAGTT
GCGCAGCCTGAATGGCGAATGGCGCG
[124 nt withheld, positions 5531-5654]
C
[91 nt withheld, positions 5656-5746]
A
[49 nt withheld, positions 5748-5796]
CCTTTGACGTTGGAGTCCACGTTCTTT
[37 nt withheld, positions 5824-5860]
ACCCTATCTCGGTCTATTCTTTTGATTTATAAGGGATTTTGCCGATTTCGGCCTATTGGTTAAAAAATGA
GCTGATTTAACAAAAATTTAACGCGAATTTTAACAAAATATTAACGTTTACAATTTCCCAGGTGGCACTT
TTCGGGGAAATGTGCGCGGAACCCCTATTTGTTTATTTTTCTAAATACATTCAAATATGTATCCGCTCAT
GAGACAATAACCCTGATAAATGCTTCAATAATATTGAAAAAGGAAGAGTATGAGTATTCAACATTTCCGT
GTCGCCCTTATTCCCTTTTTTGCGGCATTTTGCCTTCCTGTTTTTGCTCACCCAGAAACGCTGGTGAAAG
TAAAAGATGCTGAAGATCAGTTGGGTGCACGAGTGGGTTACATCGAACTGGATCTCAACAGCGGTAAGAT
CCTTGAGAGTTTTCGCCCCGAAGAACGTTTTCCAATGATGAGCACTTTTAAAGTTCTGCTATGTGGCGCG
GTATTATCCCGTATTGACGCCGGGCAAGAGCAACTCGGTCGCCGCATACACTATTCTCAGAATGACTTGG
TTGAGTACTCACCAGTCACAGAAAAGCATCTTACGGATGGCATGACAGTAAGAGAATTATGCAGTGCTGC
CATAACCATGAGTGATAACACTGCGGCCAACTTACTTCTGACAACGATCGGAGGACCGAAGGAGCTAACC
GCTTTTTTGCACAACATGGGGGATCATGTAACTCGCCTTGATCGTTGGGAACCGGAGCTGAATGAAGCCA
TACCAAACGACGAGCGTGACACCACGATGCCTGTAGCAATGGCAACAACGTTGCGCAAACTATTAACTGG
CGAACTACTTACTCTAGCTTCCCGGCAACAATTAATAGACTGGATGGAGGCGGATAAAGTTGCAGGACCA
CTTCTGCGCTCGGCCCTTCCGGCTGGCTGGTTTATTGCTGATAAATCTGGAGCCGGTGAGCGTGGGTCTC
GCGGTATCATTGCAGCACTGGGGCCAGATGGTAAGCCCTCCCGTATCGTAGTTATCTACACGACGGGGAG
TCAGGCAACTATGGATGAACGAAATAGACAGATCGCTGAGATAGGTGCCTCACTGATTAAGCATTGGTAA
CTGTCAGACCAAGTTTACTCATATATACTTTAGATTGATTTAAAACTTCATTTTTAATTTAAAAGGATCT
AGGTGAAGATCCTTTTTGATAATCTCATGACCAAAATCCCTTAACGTGAGTTTTCGTTCCACTGAGCGTC
AGACCCCGTAGAAAAGATCAAAGGATCTTCTTGAGATCCTTTTTTTCTGCGCGTAATCTGCTGCTTGCAA
ACAAAAAAACCACCGCTACCAGCGGTGGTTTGTTTGCCGGATCAAGAGCTACCAACTCTTTTTCCGAAGG
TAACTGGCTTCAGCAGAGCGCAGATACCAAATACTGTCCTTCTAGTGTAGCCGTAGTTAGGCCACCACTT
CAAGAACTCTGTAGCACCGCCTACATACCTCGCTCTGCTAATCCTGTTACCAGTGGCTGCTGCCAGTGGC
GATAAGTCGTGTCTTACCGGGTTGGACTCAAGACGATAGTTACCGGATAAGGCGCAGCGGTCGGGCTGAA
CGGGGGGTTCGTGCACACAGCCCAGCTTGGAGCGAACGACCTACACCGAACTGAGATACCTACAGCGTGA
GCTATGAGAAAGCGCCACGCTTCCCGAAGGGAGAAAGGCGGACAGGTATCCGGTAAGCGGCAGGGTCGGA
ACAGGAGAGCGCACGAGGGAGCTTCCAGGGGGAAACGCCTGGTATCTTTATAGTCCTGTCGGGTTTCGCC
ACCTCTGACTTGAGCGTCGATTTTTGTGATGCTCGTCAGGGGGGCGGAGCCTATGGAAAAACGCCAGCAA
CGCGGCCTTTTTACGGTTCCTGGCCTTTTGCTGGCCTTTTGCTCACATGTTCTTTCCTGCGTTATCCCCT
GATTCTGTGGATAACCGTATTACCGCCTTTGAGTGAGCTGATACCGCTCGCCGCAGCCGAACGACCGAGC
GCAGCGAGTCAGTGAGCGAGGAAGCGGAAGAGCGCCCAATACGCAAACCGCCTCTCCCCGCGCGTTGGCC
GATTCATTAATGCAGCTGGCACGACAGGTTTCCCGACTGGAAAGCGGGCAGTGAGCGCAACGCAATTAAT
GTGAGTTAGCTCACTCATTAGGCACCCCAGGCTTTACACTTTATGCTTCCGGCTCGTATGTTGTGTGGAA
TTGTGAGCGGATAACAATTTCACACAGGAAACAGCTATGACCATGATTACGCCAAGCGCGCAATTAACCC
TCACTAAAGGGAACAAAAGCTGGAGCTGCA
