LOCUS       Exported 878 bp ds-DNA linear SYN 19-MAY-2021
DEFINITION  synthetic linear DNA
ACCESSION   .
VERSION     .
KEYWORDS    pRRL sEF1a HA.NLS.Sce(opt).T2A.IFP
SOURCE      synthetic DNA construct
  ORGANISM  synthetic DNA construct
REFERENCE   1 (bases 1 to 878)
  AUTHORS   Certo MT, Ryu BY, Annis JE, Garibov M, Jarjour J, Rawlings DJ,
            Scharenberg AM
  TITLE     Tracking genome engineering outcome at individual DNA breakpoints.
  JOURNAL   Nat Methods. 2011 Jul 10;8(8):671-6. doi: 10.1038/nmeth.1648.
  PUBMED    21743461
REFERENCE   2 (bases 1 to 878)
  AUTHORS   .
  TITLE     Direct Submission
  JOURNAL   Exported May 19, 2021 from SnapGene Server 1.1.58
            http://www.snapgene.com
FEATURES             Location/Qualifiers
     source          1..878
                     /organism="synthetic DNA construct"
                     /mol_type="other DNA"
     CDS             8..34
                     /codon_start=1
                     /product="HA (human influenza hemagglutinin) epitope tag"
                     /label=HA
                     /translation="YPYDVPDYA"
     CDS             44..64
                     /codon_start=1
                     /product="nuclear localization signal of SV40 (simian virus
                     40) large T antigen"
                     /label=SV40 NLS
                     /translation="PKKKRKV"
     CDS             785..838
                     /codon_start=1
                     /product="2A peptide from Thosea asigna virus capsid
                     protein"
                     /label=T2A
                     /note="Eukaryotic ribosomes fail to insert a peptide bond
                     between the Gly and Pro residues, yielding separate
                     polypeptides."
                     /translation="EGRGSLLTCGDVEENPGP"
ORIGIN
        1 gggcgtatac ccctacgacg tgcccgacta cgcccccggg ccccctaaga aaaagaggaa
       61 ggtgaagnnn nnnnnnnnnn nnnnnnnnnn nnnnnnnnnn nnnnnnnnnn nnnnnnnnnn
      121 nnnnnnnnnn nnnnnnnnnn nnnnnnnnnn nnnnnnnnnn nnnnnnnnnn nnnnnnnnnn
      181 nnnnnnnnnn nnnnnnnnnn nnnnnnnnnn nnnnnnnnnn nnnnnnnnnn nnnnnnnnnn
      241 nnnnnnnnnn nnnnnnnnnn nnnnnnnnnn nnnnnnnnnn nnnnnnnnnn nnnnnnnnnn
      301 nnnnnnnnnn nnnnnnnnnn nnnnnnnnnn nnnnnnnnnn nnnnnnnnnn nnnnnnnnnn
      361 nnnnnnnnnn nnnnnnnnnn nnnnnnnnnn nnnnnnnnnn nnnnnnnnnn nnnnnnnnnn
      421 naagaagacc atccccaaca acctggtgga gaactacctg acccccatga gcctggccta
      481 ctggttcatg gacgacggcg gcaagtggga ctacaacaag aacagcacca acaagagcat
      541 cgtgctgaac acccagagct tcaccttcga ggaggtggag tacctggtga agggcctgag
      601 gaacaagttc cagctgaact gctacgtgaa gatcaacaag aacaagccca tcatctacat
      661 cgacagcatg agctacctga tcttctacaa cctgatcaag ccctacctga tcccccagat
      721 gatgtacaag ctgcccaaca ccatcagcag cgagaccttc ctgaagggcg gcggcggatc
      781 cggtgagggc agaggaagtc ttctaacatg cggtgacgtg gaggagaatc cgggccccat
      841 ggctcgggac cctctgccat tctttccacc tctgtacc
//
