>Addgene plasmid #31484 | pRRL sEF1a HA.NLS.Sce(opt).T2A.IFP | addgene partial sequence | sequence record 133366 | WPRE-R 5'-CATAGCGTAAAAGGAGCAACA-3'
ATTTTGTAATCCAGAGGTTGATTGTCGACACTAGATGTCCCAATTCTAGATCAGGCTTCTTTCCTCTGCA
CCTGCCCGGACAGCTTTCTCCCCAGCTCCTCCAGGGTGGTCCGCAGATCTGGTGGCAGCACGTAGGGTGT
CTGATGGTGGCAGACAATCAGTCCCCACAGCTGGCCGCCGACCACGACGCTGACGCTCAGGGAGGAGCCC
ACTCCCATATTCCTCAGGTACTGCATGTGCATTGGGGATGTAGCTCTGAGGACAGCTCCGCCCAGAGGTG
TAGGAGCATTTGTCTGGGGATTCAGCACGGGGTCGAGGGGCACTGCTGCAGCCCTGGTGTCTGCGGTCAG
CCGGAGCAGGTGTCTTGTGTAGAGGGCTCTAGCTTGTGCAGGGGTGTGGGATGCGGGAAACCTGTGGCCC
AGAAAAGCCTGCATGCCCTCCCGTCTGGCCTCAGCAATCATCTCTCCAGTGGCGTCAGGGGCAAATTTGT
ACAGCATCACCCGATCGAAGCCAGTCAGTTCTCTCACAGTTTGTGTTGCGACTTCGGCCAGAGCCCGCAG
GTTTGGAGCGCTTTCCAGAGCAAACATGGCGTTCCTCAGGGCGTGAGGGCCAATGCTGTCCCAGGCCTCG
GTAGGTTCGAACTCCAGGATCAGGAGTTCAGCCACCCGATGCACAGTCAGGCTGAGGTGCCCAGCAGCTG
GCCAGTCGAGGGTGGCCCTGTATTGGAGGGCATCTGGACATCCTGGGGGCAGGGCTGCCTGCAGGGCTGG
CCACTGCTCGGGGAGCAGGGCAGCCAGGGTCTGCCCCCGCAGCACAGTAGGCTCCTGGCCCAGGAAGGTA
GCGGCATTCAGGGACACTTGGAGCACCTCTCCGGAGTGGCCGTC
